>Addgene plasmid #154098 | pcDNA3-sACE2-WT(732) | addgene full sequence | sequence record 304580 | Addgene NGS Result
GACATTGATTATTGACTAGTTATTAATAGTAATCAATTACGGGGTCATTAGTTCATAGCCCATATATGGA
GTTCCGCGTTACATAACTTACGGTAAATGGCCCGCCTGGCTGACCGCCCAACGACCCCCGCCCATTGACG
TCAATAATGACGTATGTTCCCATAGTAACGCCAATAGGGACTTTCCATTGACGTCAATGGGTGGAGTATT
TACGGTAAACTGCCCACTTGGCAGTACATCAAGTGTATCATATGCCAAGTACGCCCCCTATTGACGTCAA
TGACGGTAAATGGCCCGCCTGGCATTATGCCCAGTACATGACCTTATGGGACTTTCCTACTTGGCAGTAC
ATCTACGTATTAGTCATCGCTATTACCATGGTGATGCGGTTTTGGCAGTACATCAATGGGCGTGGATAGC
GGTTTGACTCACGGGGATTTCCAAGTCTCCACCCCATTGACGTCAATGGGAGTTTGTTTTGGCACCAAAA
TCAACGGGACTTTCCAAAATGTCGTAACAACTCCGCCCCATTGACGCAAATGGGCGGTAGGCGTGTACGG
TGGGAGGTCTATATAAGCAGAGCTCTCTGGCTAACTAGAGAACCCACTGCTTACTGGCTTATCGAAATTA
ATACGACTCACTATAGGGAGACCCAAGCTGGCTAGCGCCACCATGTCAAGCTCTTCCTGGCTCCTTCTCA
GCCTTGTTGCTGTAACTGCTGCTCAGTCCACCATTGAGGAACAGGCCAAGACATTTTTGGACAAGTTTAA
CCACGAAGCCGAAGACCTGTTCTATCAAAGTTCACTTGCTTCTTGGAATTATAACACCAATATTACTGAA
GAGAATGTCCAAAACATGAATAATGCTGGGGACAAATGGTCTGCCTTTTTAAAGGAACAGTCCACACTTG
CCCAAATGTATCCACTACAAGAAATTCAGAATCTCACAGTCAAGCTTCAGCTGCAGGCTCTTCAGCAAAA
TGGGTCTTCAGTGCTCTCAGAAGACAAGAGCAAACGGTTGAACACAATTCTAAATACAATGAGCACCATC
TACAGTACTGGAAAAGTTTGTAACCCAGATAATCCACAAGAATGCTTATTACTTGAACCAGGTTTGAATG
AAATAATGGCAAACAGTTTAGACTACAATGAGAGGCTCTGGGCTTGGGAAAGCTGGAGATCTGAGGTCGG
CAAGCAGCTGAGGCCATTATATGAAGAGTATGTGGTCTTGAAAAATGAGATGGCAAGAGCAAATCATTAT
GAGGACTATGGGGATTATTGGAGAGGAGACTATGAAGTAAATGGGGTAGATGGCTATGACTACAGCCGCG
GCCAGTTGATTGAAGATGTGGAACATACCTTTGAAGAGATTAAACCATTATATGAACATCTTCATGCCTA
TGTGAGGGCAAAGTTGATGAATGCCTATCCTTCCTATATCAGTCCAATTGGATGCCTCCCTGCTCATTTG
CTTGGTGATATGTGGGGTAGATTTTGGACAAATCTGTACTCTTTGACAGTTCCCTTTGGACAGAAACCAA
ACATAGATGTTACTGATGCAATGGTGGACCAGGCCTGGGATGCACAGAGAATATTCAAGGAGGCCGAGAA
GTTCTTTGTATCTGTTGGTCTTCCTAATATGACTCAAGGATTCTGGGAAAATTCCATGCTAACGGACCCA
GGAAATGTTCAGAAAGCAGTCTGCCATCCCACAGCTTGGGACCTGGGGAAGGGCGACTTCAGGATTCTTA
TGTGCACAAAGGTGACAATGGACGACTTCCTGACAGCTCATCATGAGATGGGGCATATCCAGTATGATAT
GGCATATGCTGCACAACCTTTTCTGCTAAGAAATGGAGCTAATGAAGGATTCCATGAAGCTGTTGGGGAA
ATCATGTCACTTTCTGCAGCCACACCTAAGCATTTAAAATCCATTGGTCTTCTGTCACCCGATTTTCAAG
AAGACAATGAAACAGAAATAAACTTCCTGCTCAAACAAGCACTCACGATTGTTGGGACTCTGCCATTTAC
TTACATGTTAGAGAAGTGGAGGTGGATGGTCTTTAAAGGGGAAATTCCCAAAGACCAGTGGATGAAAAAG
TGGTGGGAGATGAAGCGAGAGATAGTTGGGGTGGTGGAACCTGTGCCCCATGATGAAACATACTGTGACC
CCGCATCTCTGTTCCATGTTTCTAATGATTACTCATTCATTCGATATTACACAAGGACCCTTTACCAATT
CCAGTTTCAAGAAGCACTTTGTCAAGCAGCTAAACATGAAGGCCCTCTGCACAAATGTGACATCTCAAAC
TCTACAGAAGCTGGACAGAAACTGTTCAATATGCTGAGGCTTGGAAAATCAGAACCCTGGACCCTAGCAT
TGGAAAATGTTGTAGGAGCAAAGAACATGAATGTAAGGCCACTGCTCAACTACTTTGAGCCCTTATTTAC
CTGGCTGAAAGACCAGAACAAGAATTCTTTTGTGGGATGGAGTACCGACTGGAGTCCATATGCAGACCAA
AGCATCAAAGTGAGGATAAGCCTAAAATCAGCTCTTGGAGATAAAGCATATGAATGGAACGACAATGAAA
TGTACCTGTTCCGATCATCTGTTGCATATGCTATGAGGCAGTACTTTTTAAAAGTAAAAAATCAGATGAT
TCTTTTTGGGGAGGAGGATGTGCGAGTGGCTAATTTGAAACCAAGAATCTCCTTTAATTTCTTTGTCACT
GCACCTAAAAATGTGTCTGATATCATTCCTAGAACTGAAGTTGAAAAGGCCATCAGGATGTCCCGGAGCC
GTATCAATGATGCTTTCCGTCTGAATGACAACAGCCTAGAGTTTCTGGGGATACAGCCAACACTTGGATC
CTGATAACTCGAGTCTAGAGGGCCCGTTTAAACCCGCTGATCAGCCTCGACTGTGCCTTCTAGTTGCCAG
CCATCTGTTGTTTGCCCCTCCCCCGTGCCTTCCTTGACCCTGGAAGGTGCCACTCCCACTGTCCTTTCCT
AATAAAATGAGGAAATTGCATCGCATTGTCTGAGTAGGTGTCATTCTATTCTGGGGGGTGGGGTGGGGCA
GGACAGCAAGGGGGAGGATTGGGAAGACAATAGCAGGCATGCTGGGGATGCGGTGGGCTCTATGGCTTCT
GAGGCGGAAAGAACCAGCTGGGGCTCTAGGGGGTATCCCC
[124 nt withheld, positions 3191-3314]
C
[91 nt withheld, positions 3316-3406]
A
[49 nt withheld, positions 3408-3456]
CCTTTGACGTTGGAGTCCACGTTCTTT
[37 nt withheld, positions 3484-3520]
ACCCTATCTCGGTCTATTCTTTTGATTTATAAGGGATTTTGCCGATTTCGGCCTATTGGTTAAAAAATGA
GCTGATTTAACAAAAATTTAACGCGAATTAATTCTGTGGAATGTGTGTCAGTTAGGGTGTGGAAAGTCCC
CAGGCTCCCCAGCAGGCAGAAGTATGCAAAGCATGCATCTCAATTAGTCAGCAACCAGGTGTGGAAAGTC
CCCAGGCTCCCCAGCAGGCAGAAGTATGCAAAGCATGCATCTCAATTAGTCAGCAACCATAGTCCCGCCC
CTAACTCCGCCCATCCCGCCCCTAACTCCGCCCAGTTCCGCCCATTCTCCGCCCCATGGCTGACTAATTT
TTTTTATTTATGCAGAGGCCGAGGCCGCCTCTGCCTCTGAGCTATTCCAGAAGTAGTGAGGAGGCTTTTT
TGGAGGCCTAGGCTTTTGCAAAAAGCTCCCGGGAGCTTGTATATCCATTTTCGGATCTGATCAAGAGACA
GGATGAGGATCGTTTCGCATGATTGAACAAGATGGATTGCACGCAGGTTCTCCGGCCGCTTGGGTGGAGA
GGCTATTCGGCTATGACTGGGCACAACAGACAATCGGCTGCTCTGATGCCGCCGTGTTCCGGCTGTCAGC
GCAGGGGCGCCCGGTTCTTTTTGTCAAGACCGACCTGTCCGGTGCCCTGAATGAACTGCAGGACGAGGCA
GCGCGGCTATCGTGGCTGGCCACGACGGGCGTTCCTTGCGCAGCTGTGCTCGACGTTGTCACTGAAGCGG
GAAGGGACTGGCTGCTATTGGGCGAAGTGCCGGGGCAGGATCTCCTGTCATCTCACCTTGCTCCTGCCGA
GAAAGTATCCATCATGGCTGATGCAATGCGGCGGCTGCATACGCTTGATCCGGCTACCTGCCCATTCGAC
CACCAAGCGAAACATCGCATCGAGCGAGCACGTACTCGGATGGAAGCCGGTCTTGTCGATCAGGATGATC
TGGACGAAGAGCATCAGGGGCTCGCGCCAGCCGAACTGTTCGCCAGGCTCAAGGCGCGCATGCCCGACGG
CGAGGATCTCGTCGTGACCCATGGCGATGCCTGCTTGCCGAATATCATGGTGGAAAATGGCCGCTTTTCT
GGATTCATCGACTGTGGCCGGCTGGGTGTGGCGGACCGCTATCAGGACATAGCGTTGGCTACCCGTGATA
TTGCTGAAGAGCTTGGCGGCGAATGGGCTGACCGCTTCCTCGTGCTTTACGGTATCGCCGCTCCCGATTC
GCAGCGCATCGCCTTCTATCGCCTTCTTGACGAGTTCTTCTGAGCGGGACTCTGGGGTTCGAAATGACCG
ACCAAGCGACGCCCAACCTGCCATCACGAGATTTCGATTCCACCGCCGCCTTCTATGAAAGGTTGGGCTT
CGGAATCGTTTTCCGGGACGCCGGCTGGATGATCCTCCAGCGCGGGGATCTCATGCTGGAGTTCTTCGCC
CACCCCAACTTGTTTATTGCAGCTTATAATGGTTACAAATAAAGCAATAGCATCACAAATTTCACAAATA
AAGCATTTTTTTCACTGCATTCTAGTTGTGGTTTGTCCAAACTCATCAATGTATCTTATCATGTCTGTAT
ACCGTCGACCTCTAGCTAGAGCTTGGCGTAATCATGGTCATAGCTGTTTCCTGTGTGAAATTGTTATCCG
CTCACAATTCCACACAACATACGAGCCGGAAGCATAAAGTGTAAAGCCTGGGGTGCCTAATGAGTGAGCT
AACTCACATTAATTGCGTTGCGCTCACTGCCCGCTTTCCAGTCGGGAAACCTGTCGTGCCAGCTGCATTA
ATGAATCGGCCAACGCGCGGGGAGAGGCGGTTTGCGTATTGGGCGCTCTTCCGCTTCCTCGCTCACTGAC
TCGCTGCGCTCGGTCGTTCGGCTGCGGCGAGCGGTATCAGCTCACTCAAAGGCGGTAATACGGTTATCCA
CAGAATCAGGGGATAACGCAGGAAAGAACATGTGAGCAAAAGGCCAGCAAAAGGCCAGGAACCGTAAAAA
GGCCGCGTTGCTGGCGTTTTTCCATAGGCTCCGCCCCCCTGACGAGCATCACAAAAATCGACGCTCAAGT
CAGAGGTGGCGAAACCCGACAGGACTATAAAGATACCAGGCGTTTCCCCCTGGAAGCTCCCTCGTGCGCT
CTCCTGTTCCGACCCTGCCGCTTACCGGATACCTGTCCGCCTTTCTCCCTTCGGGAAGCGTGGCGCTTTC
TCATAGCTCACGCTGTAGGTATCTCAGTTCGGTGTAGGTCGTTCGCTCCAAGCTGGGCTGTGTGCACGAA
CCCCCCGTTCAGCCCGACCGCTGCGCCTTATCCGGTAACTATCGTCTTGAGTCCAACCCGGTAAGACACG
ACTTATCGCCACTGGCAGCAGCCACTGGTAACAGGATTAGCAGAGCGAGGTATGTAGGCGGTGCTACAGA
GTTCTTGAAGTGGTGGCCTAACTACGGCTACACTAGAAGAACAGTATTTGGTATCTGCGCTCTGCTGAAG
CCAGTTACCTTCGGAAAAAGAGTTGGTAGCTCTTGATCCGGCAAACAAACCACCGCTGGTAGCGGTGGTT
TTTTTGTTTGCAAGCAGCAGATTACGCGCAGAAAAAAAGGATCTCAAGAAGATCCTTTGATCTTTTCTAC
GGGGTCTGACGCTCAGTGGAACGAAAACTCACGTTAAGGGATTTTGGTCATGAGATTATCAAAAAGGATC
TTCACCTAGATCCTTTTAAATTAAAAATGAAGTTTTAAATCAATCTAAAGTATATATGAGTAAACTTGGT
CTGACAGTTACCAATGCTTAATCAGTGAGGCACCTATCTCAGCGATCTGTCTATTTCGTTCATCCATAGT
TGCCTGACTCCCCGTCGTGTAGATAACTACGATACGGGAGGGCTTACCATCTGGCCCCAGTGCTGCAATG
ATACCGCGAGACCCACGCTCACCGGCTCCAGATTTATCAGCAATAAACCAGCCAGCCGGAAGGGCCGAGC
GCAGAAGTGGTCCTGCAACTTTATCCGCCTCCATCCAGTCTATTAATTGTTGCCGGGAAGCTAGAGTAAG
TAGTTCGCCAGTTAATAGTTTGCGCAACGTTGTTGCCATTGCTACAGGCATCGTGGTGTCACGCTCGTCG
TTTGGTATGGCTTCATTCAGCTCCGGTTCCCAACGATCAAGGCGAGTTACATGATCCCCCATGTTGTGCA
AAAAAGCGGTTAGCTCCTTCGGTCCTCCGATCGTTGTCAGAAGTAAGTTGGCCGCAGTGTTATCACTCAT
GGTTATGGCAGCACTGCATAATTCTCTTACTGTCATGCCATCCGTAAGATGCTTTTCTGTGACTGGTGAG
TACTCAACCAAGTCATTCTGAGAATAGTGTATGCGGCGACCGAGTTGCTCTTGCCCGGCGTCAATACGGG
ATAATACCGCGCCACATAGCAGAACTTTAAAAGTGCTCATCATTGGAAAACGTTCTTCGGGGCGAAAACT
CTCAAGGATCTTACCGCTGTTGAGATCCAGTTCGATGTAACCCACTCGTGCACCCAACTGATCTTCAGCA
TCTTTTACTTTCACCAGCGTTTCTGGGTGAGCAAAAACAGGAAGGCAAAATGCCGCAAAAAAGGGAATAA
GGGCGACACGGAAATGTTGAATACTCATACTCTTCCTTTTTCAATATTATTGAAGCATTTATCAGGGTTA
TTGTCTCATGAGCGGATACATATTTGAATGTATTTAGAAAAATAAACAAATAGGGGTTCCGCGCACATTT
CCCCGAAAAGTGCCACCTGACGTCGACGGATCGGGAGATCTCCCGATCCCCTATGGTGCACTCTCAGTAC
AATCTGCTCTGATGCCGCATAGTTAAGCCAGTATCTGCTCCCTGCTTGTGTGTTGGAGGTCGCTGAGTAG
TGCGCGAGCAAAATTTAAGCTACAACAAGGCAAGGCTTGACCGACAATTGCATGAAGAATCTGCTTAGGG
TTAGGCGTTTTGCGCTGCTTCGCGATGTACGGGCCAGATATACGCGTT
Features (pLannotate 1.2.2; 20 found; start..end, strand, type, name):
      1..380     +  enhancer       CMV enhancer: human cytomegalovirus immediate early enhancer
    381..584     +  promoter       CMV promoter: human cytomegalovirus (CMV) immediate early promoter
    580..613     +  LTR            5' LTR (truncated) (fragment): truncated 5' long terminal repeat (LTR) from HIV-1
    629..647     +  promoter       T7 promoter: promoter for bacteriophage T7 RNA polymerase
    673..2868    +  CDS            ACE2 (fragment): ACE2_HUMAN - Experimental evidence at protein level: Swiss-Prot protein existence level 1. [Isoform 2]: (Microbial infection) Non-functional as a receptor for human coronavirus SARS-CoV-2. From Homo sapiens (Human).
   2921..3145    +  polyA_signal   bGH poly(A) signal: bovine growth hormone polyadenylation signal
   3149..3170    +  promoter       SV40 promoter (fragment): SV40 enhancer and early promoter
   3191..3619    +  rep_origin     f1 ori (sequence partly withheld): f1 bacteriophage origin of replication; arrow indicates direction of (+) strand synthesis
   3633..3962    +  promoter       SV40 promoter: SV40 enhancer and early promoter
   4029..4820    +  CDS            neo: KKA2_KLEPN - Also known as kan, nptII. Experimental evidence at protein level: Swiss-Prot protein existence level 1. Resistance to kanamycin, neomycin, paromomycin, ribostamycin, butirosin and gentamicin B. From Klebsiella pneumoniae.
   4844..5002    +  CDS            ble (fragment): BLE_KLEPN - Experimental evidence at protein level: Swiss-Prot protein existence level 1. Binding protein with a strong affinity to the bleomycin family of antibiotics. Binds to CL990; an antimitotic-antibiotic compound. From Klebsiella pneumoniae.
   4997..5118    +  polyA_signal   SV40 poly(A) signal: SV40 polyadenylation signal
   5191..5207    -  protein_bind   lac operator: The lac repressor binds to the lac operator to inhibit transcription in E. coli. This inhibition can be relieved by adding lactose or isopropyl-β-D-thiogalactopyranoside (IPTG). lac repressor encoded by lacI
   5215..5245    -  promoter       lac promoter: promoter for the E. coli lac operon
   5260..5281    -  protein_bind   CAP binding site: CAP binding activates transcription in the presence of cAMP. E. coli catabolite activator protein
   5294..5386    -  CDS            lacI (fragment): lac repressor; lacI; The lac repressor binds to the lac operator to inhibit transcription in E. coli. This inhibition can be relieved by adding lactose or isopropyl-β-D-thiogalactopyranoside (IPTG).
   5569..6157    -  rep_origin     ori: high-copy-number ColE1/pMB1/pBR322/pUC origin of replication
   6328..7188    -  CDS            AmpR: β-lactamase; bla; confers resistance to ampicillin, carbenicillin, and related antibiotics
   7189..7293    -  promoter       AmpR promoter: bla
   7352..7404    -  misc_feature   bom (fragment): basis of mobility region from pBR322
