[The description below was written by a language model from this plasmid's Addgene catalogue record and pLannotate feature annotations shown in this document.]
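Description:
pcDNA3-sACE2-WT(732) is a mammalian expression plasmid built on the Invitrogen pcDNA3.1(+) backbone, about 7.6 kb in total, that produces an untagged, soluble form of wild-type human angiotensin-converting enzyme 2 (ACE2). It is maintained in E. coli at high copy through a ColE1/pUC-type origin and selected with ampicillin via the β-lactamase gene. An f1 origin is also present. For mammalian cells, an SV40 early promoter drives the neomycin phosphotransferase gene, followed by the SV40 poly(A) signal, which allows G418 selection of stable transfectants. The short hits annotated as an HIV-1 LTR fragment, a ble fragment, a lacI fragment, lac promoter/operator elements and a bom fragment appear to be backbone remnants or incidental similarity matches rather than functional parts of the design.

The roughly 2.2 kb insert was cloned between NheI and XhoI sites that remain intact. It encodes residues M1 to G732 of ACE2, covering the extracellular protease and neck domains. The transmembrane and cytoplasmic regions are omitted, so the protein is soluble rather than membrane-anchored. The record describes the product as dimeric soluble ACE2. Transcription is driven by the CMV immediate-early enhancer and promoter and terminated by the bovine growth hormone polyadenylation signal. A T7 promoter lies just upstream of the coding sequence. No epitope or purification tag is attached. The construct comes from work on engineering ACE2 for improved binding to the SARS-CoV-2 spike protein. Within that work it plausibly provides the wild-type soluble receptor as a reference for engineered variants, although the record does not state this role explicitly.
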