Addgene plasmid #154098: pcDNA3-sACE2-WT(732)
Purpose: Mammalian expression plasmid for dimeric soluble ACE2 (untagged)
Depositing lab: Erik Procko. Publication: Engineering human ACE2 to optimize binding to the spike protein of SARS coronavirus 2. Chan KK, Dorosky D, Sharma P, Abbasi SA, Dye JM, Kranz DM, Herbert AS, Procko E. Science. 2020 Sep 4;369(6508):1261-1265. doi: 10.1126/science.abc0870. Epub 2020 Aug 4. PubMed 32753553.
Backbone
  Vector backbone: pcDNA3.1(+)
  Backbone manufacturer: Invitrogen
  Backbone size w/o insert (bp): 5332
  Total vector size (bp): 7555
  Vector type: Mammalian Expression
  Selectable markers: Neomycin (select with G418)
Growth in bacteria
  Bacterial resistance: Ampicillin, 100 μg/mL
  Growth temperature: 37°C
  Growth strain: DH5alpha
  Copy number: High Copy
Gene/Insert
  Gene/Insert name: Angiotensin-converting enzyme 2 (alt names: ACE2; peptidyl-dipeptidase A)
  Species: H. sapiens (human)
  Insert size (bp): 2223
  Mutation: Extracellular, soluble protease and neck domains (a.a. M1-G732)
  GenBank ID: NM_021804.1
  Entrez Gene: ACE2 (a.k.a. ACEH)
  Promoter: CMV
  Cloning method: Restriction Enzyme; 5′ cloning site NheI (not destroyed); 3′ cloning site XhoI (not destroyed)
  Sequencing primers: 5′ CMV-fwd; 3′ BGH-rev
Terms and licenses: Academic/Nonprofit Terms; Industry Terms: Not Available to Industry
Depositor comments: Please visit https://www.biorxiv.org/content/10.1101/2020.03.16.994236v1 for BioRxiv preprint.
How to cite: pcDNA3-sACE2-WT(732) was a gift from Erik Procko (Addgene plasmid # 154098 ; http://n2t.net/addgene:154098 ; RRID:Addgene_154098)
